Addgene plasmid #177698: pDIV490
Purpose: Plasmid expressing optimized Cas9 and NAT marker. Compatible with CTG-clade yeast species.
Depositing lab: Uffe Mortensen. Depositing organization: Danmarks Tekniske Universitet. Publication: A CRISPR/Cas9 method facilitates efficient oligo-mediated gene editing in Debaryomyces hansenii. Strucko T, Andersen NL, Mahler MR, Martinez JL, Mortensen UH. Synth Biol (Oxf). 2021 Oct 12;6(1):ysab031. doi: 10.1093/synbio/ysab031. eCollection 2021. PubMed 34746438.
Backbone
  Vector backbone: pDIV066
  Total vector size (bp): 10868
  Vector type: Bacterial Expression, Yeast Expression, CRISPR
  Selectable markers: Nourseothricin
Growth in bacteria
  Bacterial resistance: Ampicillin, 100 μg/mL
  Growth temperature: 37°C
  Growth strain: DH5alpha
  Copy number: Unknown
Gene/Insert 1
  Gene/Insert name: Cas9
  Species: CTG-clade compatible
  Promoter: RHR2p (Debaryomyces hansenii )
  Tag / fusion protein: SV40 (C terminal on insert)
  Cloning method: Unknown
  Sequencing primers: 5′ CTAGAAAGTATAGGAACTTCTGAAGTGG
Gene/Insert 2
  Gene/Insert name: Nat
  Species: CTG-clade compatible
  Promoter: TDH3p (Candida lusitaniae)
  Cloning method: Unknown
  Sequencing primers: 5′ GCTTGAGAAGGTTTTGGGACG
Resource information
  A portion of this plasmid was derived from a plasmid made by: Codon optimized Cas9 was derived from another plasmid pRB732 that was obtained from Prof. Richard J. Bennett
Terms and licenses: Academic/Nonprofit Terms; Industry Terms: Not Available to Industry
How to cite: pDIV490 was a gift from Uffe Mortensen (Addgene plasmid # 177698 ; http://n2t.net/addgene:177698 ; RRID:Addgene_177698)
