[The description below was written by a language model from this plasmid's Addgene catalogue record and pLannotate feature annotations shown in this document.]
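Description:
pDIV490 is a 10.9 kb E. coli–yeast shuttle plasmid built on the pDIV066 backbone for CRISPR/Cas9 genome editing in CTG-clade yeasts, the group of species (including Debaryomyces hansenii and Candida relatives) that decode CTG as serine rather than leucine and therefore need specially recoded genes. In bacteria it is maintained through a high-copy ColE1/pUC-type origin and selected with ampicillin via the β-lactamase gene. In yeast, selection is by nourseothricin. No yeast replication origin or centromere element appears in the feature annotation, so the record does not show how the plasmid is maintained in the yeast host.

The payload consists of two expression cassettes. The first carries a CTG-clade-compatible, codon-optimized Streptococcus pyogenes Cas9, derived from an earlier plasmid and driven by the D. hansenii RHR2 promoter. The catalogue lists a C-terminal SV40 tag, presumably the nuclear localization signal. The annotation additionally detects a 3xFLAG epitope downstream of the Cas9 coding region, followed by a fragment of the S. cerevisiae CYC1 terminator. The second cassette expresses the Nat marker, annotated as a streptothricin acetyltransferase that detoxifies nourseothricin, from the Candida lusitaniae TDH3 promoter with the Ashbya gossypii TEF terminator. Two minimal FRT sites and a single loxP site are also annotated. The FRT sites sit on either side of the bacterial backbone segment, though the record does not state their intended function. Small fragments of KanR, lacZα and rrnB terminators appear to be cloning remnants.

No guide RNA cassette is annotated or described, so this plasmid appears to supply Cas9 and the marker only. It is associated with a published method for efficient oligonucleotide-mediated gene editing in D. hansenii.
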