Features (pLannotate 1.2.2; 16 found; start..end, strand, type, name):
   1613..1646    -  protein_bind   FRT (minimal): supports FLP-mediated excision but not integration (Turan and Bode, 2011) FLP recombinase from the Saccharomyces cerevisiae 2μ plasmid
   1690..1730    -  terminator     rrnB T1 terminator (fragment): transcription terminator T1 from the E. coli rrnB gene
   1732..1847    -  ncRNA          5S rRNA: Accession: RF00001 - 5S ribosomal RNA
   1878..1902    +  CDS            KanR (fragment): aminoglycoside phosphotransferase; aph(3')-Ia; confers resistance to kanamycin
   1932..2028    +  promoter       AmpR promoter (fragment): bla
   2031..2891    +  CDS            AmpR: β-lactamase; bla; confers resistance to ampicillin, carbenicillin, and related antibiotics
   3013..3601    +  rep_origin     ori: high-copy-number ColE1/pMB1/pBR322/pUC origin of replication
   3826..3843    +  terminator     rrnB T2 terminator (fragment): transcription terminator T2 from the E. coli rrnB gene
   3868..3887    -  CDS            lacZα (fragment): LacZα fragment of β-galactosidase; lacZ fragment
   4357..4390    +  protein_bind   FRT (minimal): supports FLP-mediated excision but not integration (Turan and Bode, 2011) FLP recombinase from the Saccharomyces cerevisiae 2μ plasmid
   4460..4493    +  protein_bind   loxP: Cre-mediated recombination occurs in the 8-bp core sequence (GCATACAT). Cre recombinase
   4556..4753    -  terminator     TEF terminator: Ashbya gossypii TEF terminator
   4762..5337    -  CDS            sta: STA_STRLA - Experimental evidence at protein level: Swiss-Prot protein existence level 1. Involved in resistance to streptothricin, a broad-spectrum antibiotic produced by streptomycetes. Detoxifies streptothricin via acetylation of the beta amino group of the first beta-lysyl moiety of streptothricin. From Streptomyces lavendulae.
   6362..6596    -  terminator     CYC1 terminator (fragment): S. cerevisiae CYC1; transcription terminator for CYC1
   6661..6726    -  CDS            3xFLAG: three tandem FLAG® epitope tags, followed by an enterokinase cleavage site
   6808..44      -  CDS            cas9 (across the origin): CAS9_STRP1 - Also known as csn1 From Streptococcus pyogenes serotype M1.
>Addgene plasmid #177698 | pDIV490 | addgene full sequence | sequence record 352588 | Addgene NGS Result
GAGTTAGTACCAATATCTAAACCAATACTATACTTTTTATCCATATGACAGATTGTAATTTATTTTATTA
TGTTTGTATTAATGAAAGTATTGAATACTGTAAAAATATATATTTTATTTATCCATTGTAACAGGGATTA
CCACGGTATTTATATTCATCAATTATTTCCTTCAACAAAAAGAAATGTCTAGCTATCTGAATGTACTACT
CTAGCATACGATTTTTTTTTTTGGTTATCATCATCTTATTACGTAACGCCATTTTCTTGAAAATTCTATT
ACGTAACGATGCTTTTGATGCGCTATATACGCTTGATTCCGGTATGTTACCATATAATACGCTCTAAAAG
TGTAAAGTTATGTTCCGGTGGTATTGTGGCCAACAGAAATAAAAAACCTATTACGTAATTGATCGGAAAC
AAATTGACCAAAACGGGTAATTCACGGTTGATTTTGTAATTTTATTTCTTTTGGAAATTGTTCCATTATT
TCTTTTTGTGGTTAAAAACCGCTTGCAACGGTTTTAGAAGGACCACGAGAATACCCACGATAGCTCGATA
TTACAGTGAAGATCGGAAAAACGATAGCAGCGCTGGTGTCAAAATTAGGTTTAATTTTCTTGGACCTCTT
GGATCTGTGGAACTACCACGGATTTGTGATGGATCTCTCGTAGTCTAGAGGTACGAGTTGGATACTACTC
TAGAACATATACGTACGGTAGTAAGGACGCATGCGACGACAATAATTCTGGATCTATTGTGGGCACAGTG
TTGGTACAGTACTGGCCCAATGGGAACGAGTAAAATGTCCTATGATTCTTAAAGACCATGATACAGGCCC
AAAGGAGGAGAATGCACGCGATCGCACGCATTCCGCTAGTGCTGATTATGATTTGACGTTTATATACATG
TTATGTTAATATGGTAAATTTTAGATATTTGGTAGGAGTGTCGGTCCTTGAAATATATGTAATATACCCA
TTATACCAAGGAAAGATTGATTTAACTATATTGGATTAGCAGATATCTAATTTGTTTTTTTGTTCTTAAC
CTCTGGTGAGTTATTATGATGTTTTTATATTTTATCTTTTTTAATTAAAAGTCATTATTTAGAACAAAAT
ATTAAAATAATTATTAAAGTGTATTAGTATTCTTAATGAACGTCGGGAAGAACAAAATTTTAAACATTTT
GAAGTTAAACATCACTTTTAGTCCTAAAAGTTTAAAAAACTGATATTGATGGAAAGAACTAAAGAAGTGC
AAAGAGCTCACCAAAAAACGTACTGCGTATCTGTTCTTTCTCATTCTGATATTATCCAAAGATGTTGAGA
TCATGAATGCTAGTCTTTTTACACTGAATATTTTTTTAACGATTTTTTAATAATTTTGCAATCATTTAAG
AAAAACCACAAATGGTTTTCCAAAATTTAAATTGATTTTTTAGAAAGTCCTAAAAAATAGAATCATACCA
AATAAAGAACAACTTAAAGTCACTATGACAAATTCAGAAATACAATCGTATGATCCGTTCATGGATAAAG
CTGCAAAGTCACAAGCAAGGCTAACTAAGCCCATTAAACCCTCAGCGCGGCCGCATTTAAATCCCCACTT
CAGAAGTTCCTATACTTTCTAGAGAATAGGAACTTCACTATAGAGTCGAATAAGGGCGACACCCCATAAT
TAGCCCGGGCGAAAGGCCCAGTCTTTCGACTGAGCCTTTCGTTTTATTTGATGCCTGGCAGTTCCCTACT
CTCGCATGGGGAGTCCCCACACTACCATCGGCGCTACGGCGTTTCACTTCTGAGTTCGGCATGGGGTCAG
GTGGGACCACCGCGCTACTGCCGCCAGGCAAACAAGGGGTGTTATGAGCCATATTCAGGTATAAATGGGC
TCGCGATAATGTTCAGAATTGGTTAATTGGTTGTAACACTGACCCCTATTTGTTTATTTTTCTAAATACA
TTCAAATATGTATCCGCTCATGAGACAATAACCCTGATAAATGCTTCAATAATATTGAAAAAGGAAGAAT
ATGAGTATTCAACATTTCCGTGTCGCCCTTATTCCCTTTTTTGCGGCATTTTGCCTTCCTGTTTTTGCTC
ACCCAGAAACGCTGGTGAAAGTAAAAGATGCTGAAGATCAGTTGGGTGCACGAGTGGGTTACATCGAACT
GGATCTCAACAGCGGTAAGATCCTTGAGAGTTTTCGCCCCGAAGAACGTTTTCCAATGATGAGCACTTTT
AAAGTTCTGCTATGTGGCGCGGTATTATCCCGTATTGACGCCGGGCAAGAGCAACTCGGTCGCCGCATAC
ACTATTCTCAGAATGACTTGGTTGAGTACTCACCAGTCACAGAAAAGCATCTTACGGATGGCATGACAGT
AAGAGAATTATGCAGTGCTGCCATAACCATGAGTGATAACACTGCGGCCAACTTACTTCTGACAACGATC
GGAGGACCGAAGGAGCTAACCGCTTTTTTGCACAACATGGGGGATCATGTAACTCGCCTTGATCGTTGGG
AACCGGAGCTGAATGAAGCCATACCAAACGACGAGCGTGACACCACGATGCCTGTAGCGATGGCAACAAC
GTTGCGCAAACTATTAACTGGCGAACTACTTACTCTAGCTTCCCGGCAACAATTAATAGACTGGATGGAG
GCGGATAAAGTTGCAGGACCACTTCTGCGCTCGGCCCTTCCGGCTGGCTGGTTTATTGCTGATAAATCCG
GAGCCGGTGAGCGTGGTTCTCGCGGTATCATCGCAGCGCTGGGGCCAGATGGTAAGCCCTCCCGTATCGT
AGTTATCTACACGACGGGGAGTCAGGCAACTATGGATGAACGAAATAGACAGATCGCTGAGATAGGTGCC
TCACTGATTAAGCATTGGTAAGCAGAGCATTACGCTGACTTGACGGGACGGCGCAAGCTCATGACCAAAA
TCCCTTAACGTGAGTTACGCGCGCGTCGTTCCACTGAGCGTCAGACCCCGTAGAAAAGATCAAAGGATCT
TCTTGAGATCCTTTTTTTCTGCGCGTAATCTGCTGCTTGCAAACAAAAAAACCACCGCTACCAGCGGTGG
TTTGTTTGCCGGATCAAGAGCTACCAACTCTTTTTCCGAAGGTAACTGGCTTCAGCAGAGCGCAGATACC
AAATACTGTTCTTCTAGTGTAGCCGTAGTTAGCCCACCACTTCAAGAACTCTGTAGCACCGCCTACATAC
CTCGCTCTGCTAATCCTGTTACCAGTGGCTGCTGCCAGTGGCGATAAGTCGTGTCTTACCGGGTTGGACT
CAAGACGATAGTTACCGGATAAGGCGCAGCGGTCGGGCTGAACGGGGGGTTCGTGCACACAGCCCAGCTT
GGAGCGAACGACCTACACCGAACTGAGATACCTACAGCGTGAGCTATGAGAAAGCGCCACGCTTCCCGAA
GGGAGAAAGGCGGACAGGTATCCGGTAAGCGGCAGGGTCGGAACAGGAGAGCGCACGAGGGAGCTTCCAG
GGGGAAACGCCTGGTATCTTTATAGTCCTGTCGGGTTTCGCCACCTCTGACTTGAGCGTCGATTTTTGTG
ATGCTCGTCAGGGGGGCGGAGCCTATGGAAAAACGCCAGCAACGCGGCCTTTTTACGGTTCCTGGCCTTT
TGCTGGCCTTTTGCTCACATGTTCTTTCCTGCGTTATCCCCTGATTCTGTGGATAACCGTATTACCGCCT
TTGAGTGAGCTGATACCGCTCGCCGCAGCCGAACGACCGAGCGCAGCGAGTCAGTGAGCGAGGAAGCGGA
AGGCGAGAGTAGGGAACTGCCAGGCATCAAACTAAGCAGAAGGCCCCTGACGGATGGCCTTTTTGCGTTT
CTACAAACTCTTTCTGTGTTGTAAAACGACGGCCAGTCTTAAGCTCGGGCCCCCTGGGCGGTTCTGATAA
CGAGTAATCGTTAATCCGCAAATAACGTAAAAACCCGCTTCGGCGGGTTTTTTTATGGGGGGAGTTTAGG
GAAAGAGCATTTGTCAGAATATTTAAGGGCGCCTGTCACTTTGCTTGATATATGAGAATTATTTAACCTT
ATAAATGAGAAAAAAGCAACGCACTTTAAATAAGATACGTTGCTTTTTCGATTGATGAACACCTATAATT
AAACTATTCATCTATTATTTATGATTTTTTGTATATACAATATTTCTAGTTTGTTAAAGAGAATTAAGAA
AATAAATCTCGAAAATAATAAAGGGAAAATCAGTTTTTGATATCAAAATTATACATGTCAACGATAATAC
AAAATATAATACAAACTATAAGATGTTATCAGTATTTATTATGCATTTAGAATAAATTTTGTGTCGCCCT
TATTCGACTCACTATAGAAGTTCCTATTCTCTAGAAAGTATAGGAACTTCACTTCATTTTATTTAAATTT
GCGGCCGCGCTGAGGTCTTAATGGCCACTAGTGGATCTGATATCACCTAATAACTTCGTATAGCATACAT
TATACGAAGTTATATTAAGGGTTCTCGAGAGCTCGTTTTCGACACTGGATGGCGGCGTTAGTATCGAATC
GACAGCAGTATAGCGACCAGCATTCACATACGATTAACGCATGATATTACTTTCTGCGCACTTAACTTCG
CATCTGGGCAGATGATGTCGAGGCGAAAAAAAATATAAATCACGCTAACATTTGATTAAAATAGAACAAC
TACAATATAAAAAAACTATACAAATGACAAGTTCTTGAAAACAAGAATCTTTTTATTGTCAGTACTGATT
ATGGACAAGGCATAGACATGTATAAAGCTTGTTCTCCGTCTGAGGCTGTACCATCGTATAAAGCTGTATC
CAATCCACAAAGTGTGAACCCCATTCTTCGATATGCATGTATAGCTGGTGCATTAACATTGGTGACTTCT
AACCATAAATGTCCAGCCCCACGTTCACGGGCAAATTCTGTAGCTAATCCCATAAGGGCTCGCCCAACAC
CGTGCCCACGATGTTCTGGGGCAACCTCTATATCCTCGACAGTAAGTCTTCGGTTCCATCCAGAATAGGA
TACAACTACGAAACCGGCCAAATCACCGTCGTCTCCATAAGCGACAAATGTTCTTGAGTCTGGGTCACCG
TCCTCACCGTCATCGGATTCATCGTCACTTTCGTCATCTGGGAATACTTTGGTCAAAGGAGGATCTACTG
GTACTTCTCGCAATGTAAACCCATCCCCAGTAGCTGTAACTCTAAAGACGGTGTCAGTTGTGAATGACCC
GTCAAGGGCTTCGATAGCTTCAGCATCACCAGGTACAGATGTTCGGTATCGATAAGCAGTGTCATCCAAG
GTGGTTCCCATGGTTGTTTGTTTTGTTTGTAGTTAATTGAAGTTGTAATCAATTGAAGGGAAAAATTCTC
TAGAAATGGGGGCCTTGCGCTGGCTACTTATATACTTTTCTCCGCCGGGGCAATCCGCTCCATAAGCGCG
TATCCGGCATATATTTGCCGCCTACATCACAATGCACTATGTTTGCCCGGGCGCACGCCCTCCGCTGAAA
ACTCCGAGCAAGCACTGTCATGGTCAATTTGTGGCGGTTTTTCACCAGGAAGATTAGCTCTTAACAATCC
ATAATGCATGGTTTGGTGACGTATTATGCCATACTAGGCAATGAAGGGAAAATGCCTGTCCCTTCTTCGT
TTTTGGCTATGTGTTTTCAGAGGCTGGCCGAGGTCGCCGAGTTGTGGTGTAAAGGTGTATGCAATGCAAT
TGTGGAGATAATTGTGCGTGTGCCAATTGAAATCTATCCAGCCGGGCCACCGGGCGCCGCTAATCGCCGG
GACTTGGGCCGAGCAAACCAAGATTGAAGTATACAGAATATGCCTTCAAACCTTGGCTTTTATCATGGTC
CACTTGAATGTCTTGTTTGGTGCCTTTGATGAATGTGTCTTGTGGCTTGTAGGTGATTTGTAATTTGCGC
ACATTTTCCTTCGTGTGAGTCAAAAGTCACTCTTTCATGGAAGATGACTAATGAAGGAGGAGAAGAAAAT
TCCGATCCACACTTCAAGCTTAAGAGCTGATTACCTACGTCGAAGTGATACACAGCGACTCTGACACGAA
AGCCGCAGTTTTTTTTAATGATGTCGACCAAGTTCGCTCGCTCATGACACTGGTGAAAAACCGCACGAGA
CGAACAATGTAAATAGATCTACTGATTCACGAGGCTTCGAGGCGATTTTCTATACTGCTTTCATCAATCC
TGTATTACAGTGCGTAGAGCAAAGGAAATAAAAAGAGCAAACACCTACTATAGTGCTTTGCTGGGGCTAC
GATTGCTTGCTTTCCAAGTTATATTAAGGGTTGTCGACCTGCAGCGTTGAATGCACGCGATTTCGAGCGT
CCCAAAACCTTCTCAAGCAAGGTTTTCAGTATAATGTTACATGCGTACACGCGTCTGTACAGAAAAAAAA
GAAAAATTTGAAATATAAATAACGTTCTTAATACTAACATAACTATAAAAAAATAAATAGGGACCTAGAC
TTCAGGTTGTCTAACTCCTTCCTTTTCGGTTAGAGCGGATGTGGGGGGAGGGCGTGAATGTAAGCGTGAC
ATAACTAATTACATGACTCGACAGAAATTCGCCCGGAATTAGCTTGGCGGCAGGTCGATGGATCTCTGCA
GTCATTATCACTTGTCATCGTCATCCTTGTAGTCGATGTCATGATCTTTATAATCACCGTCATGGTCTTT
GTAGTCAACCTTTCTCTTTTTCTTAGGATCCACCTTACGCTTTTTCTTTGGATCAACTTTTCTTTTCTTC
TTAGGATCAGCCCCTTCATCACCACCCAATTGAGACAAATCAATTCTTGTCTCATACAATCCAGTGATTG
ATTGATGAATTAAGGTGGCGTCTAAGACTTCTTTTGTTGAGGTATATCTTTTACGATCAATTGTTGTATC
AAAATACTTGAAAGCAGCAGGTGCTCCTAAATTGGTAAGGGTAAATAAGTGAATAATGTTTTCTGCTTGT
TCTCTAATTGGCTTATCTCTATGTTTGTTATAGGCTGACAAAACTTTATCTAAATTTGCATCAGCTAATA
TCACTCTTTTACTGAATTCACTAATTTGTTCTATAATCTCATCTAAGTAGTGTTTGTGTTGTTCAACAAA
TAATTGTTTTTGCTCGTTATCTTCTGGTGACCCTTTCAACTTTTCATAGTGTGAAGCTAAATACAAGAAG
TTAACATATTTGGAAGGCAATGCTAATTCATTACCCTTTTGCAATTCTCCAGCAGAAGCCAACATTCTTT
TTCTCCCATTTTCTAATTCAAATAAAGAATATTTAGGCAATTTGATTATTAAGTCCTTCTTTACTTCCTT
ATAACCTTTAGCTTCCAAAAAATCAATAGGGTTCTTTTCAAAGGAACTTCTTTCCATTATTGTAATACCC
AAAAGTTCTTTTACTGATTTAAGCTTTTTACTTTTACCCTTTTCAACCTTTGCCACAACCAAAACAGAAT
AGGCTACGGTTGGTGAGTCGAAACCACCATATTTCTTTGGATCCCAATCCTTTTTTCTGGCAATCAATTT
ATCACTATTTCTTTTAGGCAAAATACTTTCTTTTGAGAAACCACCAGTTTGAACCTCTGTTTTCTTTACA
ATGTTAACTTGTGGCATTGATAAAACTTTTCTAACAGTAGCGAAATCACGCCCTTTGTCCCAAACTATCT
CTCCAGTCTCACCATTTGTTTCAATAAGAGGTCTTTTTCTAATTTCACCGTTTGCCAAAGTAATTTCTGT
TTTAAAGAAATTCATAATGTTAGAGTAAAAGAAGTATTTAGCTGTAGCTTTACCAATTTCTTGTTCTGAT
TTAGCAATCATCTTTCTAACATCATAGACTTTGTAATCACCATATACAAATTCAGATTCTAATTTAGGGT
ATTTCTTGATTAAAGCAGTTCCAACTACAGCATTCAAATATGCATCATGAGCATGATGATAATTATTAAT
TTCTCTAACTTTATAGAATTGGAAATCCTTTCTGAAATCAGAGACAAGTTTTGATTTTAAAGTAATGACT
TTAACCTCACGTATTAACTTATCATTTTCGTCATACTTAGTGTTCATACGGGAATCTAAAATTTGGGCAA
CATGTTTAGTAATTTGTCTAGTTTCGACCAATTGTCTTTTAATGAACCCGGCTTTATCTAATTCAGAAAG
CCCACCTCTTTCTGCTTTAGTCAAATTATCAAATTTTCTTTGAGTAATTAATTTAGCATTCAAAAGTTGA
CGCCAGTAATTTTTCATCTTTTTGACGACTTCCTCACTTGGGACATTATCACTTTTACCTCTATTTTTAT
CACTTCTAGTTAATACTTTATTGTCTATGGAATCATCTTTCAAGAAAGATTGTGGAACTATATGATCTAC
ATCATAATCTGAAAGTCTATTTATATCTAATTCCTGATCAACATACATATCACGTCCATTTTGAAGGTAG
TAAAGATATAATTTTTCATTTTGCAACTGGGTATTTTCCACTGGGTGTTCTTTCAATATTTGACTACCCA
ATTCTTTAATACCCTCTTCTATTCTTTTCATACGTTCTCTACTATTTTTCTGTCCTTTTTGTGTAGTTTG
ATTTTCTCTTGCCATCTCAATGACAATGTTTTCAGGTTTATGTCTTCCCATTACTTTCACTAATTCATCC
ACAACTTTAACAGTTTGTAATATCCCTTTCTTAATAGCAGGAGATCCGGCTAAATTTGCAATATGTTCAT
GTAATGAATCACCTTGCCCACTCACTTGGGCCTTTTGGATGTCTTCTTTAAATGTCAAACTATCGTCGTG
GATCAATTGCATGAAATTTCTATTAGCAAATCCGTCAGATTTCAAAAAGTCCAAGATAGTTTTACCACTT
TGTTTATCTCTAATTCCATTGATCAATTTACGAGACAATCTACCCCATCCAGTATAACGTCTTCTTTTCA
ACTGTTTCATCACTTTATCGTCAAACAAATGTGCATAAGTCTTCAAACGTTCTTCAATCATCTCTCTATC
TTCGAATAAAGTTAAGGTTAAAACAATGTCTTCTAAAATGTCTTCATTTTCTTCGTTATCCAAGAAATCT
TTATCTTTGATAATTTTAAGTAAATCATGGTAAGTTCCTAAACTAGCATTAAATCTGTCTTCAACACCAC
TGATTTCAACTGAATCAAAACATTCAATTTTCTTAAAGTAATCTTCTTTTAATTGTTTAACAGTAACTTT
TCTATTTGTTTTAAACAATAAATCAACTATTGCCTTTTTCTGTTCTCCAGATAAAAAGGCTGGCTTACGC
ATACCTTCAGTAACATATTTAACCTTTGTAAGTTCATTGTAAACAGTAAAATATTCGTATAACAAGGAAT
GTTTTGGTAAAACTTTTTCATTTGGTAAGTTTTTATCGAAATTGGTCATTCTTTCAATAAAACTCTGTGC
TGATGCTCCTTTATCAACAACCTCTTCAAAATTCCAAGGGGTAATAGTTTCTTCTGATTTACGTGTCATC
CAGGCAAATCTTGAATTACCTCTAGCCAAAGGCCCAACATAGTATGGAATTCTAAAGGTTAAAATTTTCT
CGATTTTTTCTCTATTATCTTTTAAAAATGGATAAAAATCTTCTTGTCTTCTTAAAATTGCATGCAACTC
ACCCAAATGAATTTGGTGAGGTATACTACCATTATCAAAAGTTCTCTGTTTACGTAACAAATCTTCTCTG
TTCAATTTGACCAAAAGTTCCTCAGTCCCATCCATCTTTTCTAAAATAGGTTTTATAAATTTGTAAAATT
CCTCTTGGGAGGCACCCCCATCAATATAACCTGCATACCCGTTTTTAGATTGATCGAAAAAGATTTCTTT
ATACTTCTCTGGCAATTGTTGTCTCACCAAAGCTTTCAATAAAGTCAAATCCTGATGGTGTTCATCATAA
CGTTTGATCATAGATGCTGATAATGGAGCTTTGGTTATTTCTGTGTTCACTCTCAAAATATCAGACAACA
AAATAGCATCAGATAAGTTTTTAGCAGCTAAGAACAAATCTGCATATTGATCACCAATTTGAGCAAGTAA
ATTGTCCAAATCGTCGTCATAGGTGTCTTTTGATAATTGTAATTTAGCATCTTCAGCTAAATCAAAATTA
GATTTAAAATTTGGTGTCAAACCCAATGATAATGCGATCAAGTTTCCAAATAATCCATTCTTTTTTTCTC
CTGGCAATTGGGCAATCAAATTTTCCAAACGTCTAGATTTTGATAATCTGGCTGATAATATAGCTTTGGC
ATCGACACCACTAGCATTAATTGGATTTTCCTCAAATAATTGGTTGTAGGTTTGGACTAATTGAATAAAT
AATTTATCCACGTCAGAATTATCTGGGTTCAAATCACCTTCAATCAAAAAATGACCTCTAAATTTAATCA
TATGGGCAAGTGCTAAATAGATTAATCTAAGGTCAGCTTTATCAGTTGAATCTACCAATTTCTTTCTTAA
ATGATAAATGGTAGGATATTTTTCATGGTAAGCCACTTCATCAACTATATTCCCAAAGATTGGATGTCTC
TCATGCTTTTTGTCTTCTTCAACCAAAAATGACTCTTCCAATCTATGGAAAAAGGAATCATCAACTTTAG
CCATTTCATTAGAAAAGATTTCTTGTAAATAACATATTCTATTTTTTCTACGGGTATATCTTCTTCTTGC
TGTTCTTTTTAAACGTGTAGCCTCGGCAGTTTCACCGGAGTCGAACAAAAGAGCACCGATAAGATTCTTT
TTTATTGAGTGTCTGTCAGTGTTACCTAACACCTTAAATTTCTTTGATGGAACTTTATATTCGTCAGTGA
TAACTGCCCAACCCACA
